>Addgene plasmid #168221 | pMEH373 dTomato 3x high affinity MS2 loops | addgene full sequence | sequence record 350181 | Addgene NGS Result
TGGAAGGGCTAATTCACTCCCAAAGAAGACAAGATATCCTTGATCTGTGGATCTACCACACACAAGGCTA
CTTCCCTGATTAGCAGAACTACACACCAGGGCCAGGGGTCAGATATCCACTGACCTTTGGATGGTGCTAC
AAGCTAGTACCAGTTGAGCCAGATAAGGTAGAAGAGGCCAATAAAGGAGAGAACACCAGCTTGTTACACC
CTGTGAGCCTGCATGGGATGGATGACCCGGAGAGAGAAGTGTTAGAGTGGAGGTTTGACAGCCGCCTAGC
ATTTCATCACGTGGCCCGAGAGCTGCATCCGGAGTACTTCAAGAACTGCTGATATCGAGCTTGCTACAAG
GGACTTTCCGCTGGGGACTTTCCAGGGAGGCGTGGCCTGGGCGGGACTGGGGAGTGGCGAGCCCTCAGAT
CCTGCATATAAGCAGCTGCTTTTTGCCTGTACTGGGTCTCTCTGGTTAGACCAGATCTGAGCCTGGGAGC
TCTCTGGCTAACTAGGGAACCCACTGCTTAAGCCTCAATAAAGCTTGCCTTGAGTGCTTCAAGTAGTGTG
TGCCCGTCTGTTGTGTGACTCTGGTAACTAGAGATCCCTCAGACCCTTTTAGTCAGTGTGGAAAATCTCT
AGCAGTGGCGCCCGAACAGGGACTTGAAAGCGAAAGGGAAACCAGAGGAGCTCTCTCGACGCAGGACTCG
GCTTGCTGAAGCGCGCACGGCAAGAGGCGAGGGGCGGCGACTGGTGAGTACGCCAAAAATTTTGACTAGC
GGAGGCTAGAAGGAGAGAGATGGGTGCGAGAGCGTCAGTATTAAGCGGGGGAGAATTAGATCGCGATGGG
AAAAAATTCGGTTAAGGCCAGGGGGAAAGAAAAAATATAAATTAAAACATATAGTATGGGCAAGCAGGGA
GCTAGAACGATTCGCAGTTAATCCTGGCCTGTTAGAAACATCAGAAGGCTGTAGACAAATACTGGGACAG
CTACAACCATCCCTTCAGACAGGATCAGAAGAACTTAGATCATTATATAATACAGTAGCAACCCTCTATT
GTGTGCATCAAAGGATAGAGATAAAAGACACCAAGGAAGCTTTAGACAAGATAGAGGAAGAGCAAAACAA
AAGTAAGACCACCGCACAGCAAGCGGCCGGCCGCTGATCTTCAGACCTGGAGGAGGAGATATGAGGGACA
ATTGGAGAAGTGAATTATATAAATATAAAGTAGTAAAAATTGAACCATTAGGAGTAGCACCCACCAAGGC
AAAGAGAAGAGTGGTGCAGAGAGAAAAAAGAGCAGTGGGAATAGGAGCTTTGTTCCTTGGGTTCTTGGGA
GCAGCAGGAAGCACTATGGGCGCAGCGTCAATGACGCTGACGGTACAGGCCAGACAATTATTGTCTGGTA
TAGTGCAGCAGCAGAACAATTTGCTGAGGGCTATTGAGGCGCAACAGCATCTGTTGCAACTCACAGTCTG
GGGCATCAAGCAGCTCCAGGCAAGAATCCTGGCTGTGGAAAGATACCTAAAGGATCAACAGCTCCTGGGG
ATTTGGGGTTGCTCTGGAAAACTCATTTGCACCACTGCTGTGCCTTGGAATGCTAGTTGGAGTAATAAAT
CTCTGGAACAGATTTGGAATCACACGACCTGGATGGAGTGGGACAGAGAAATTAACAATTACACAAGCTT
AATACACTCCTTAATTGAAGAATCGCAAAACCAGCAAGAAAAGAATGAACAAGAATTATTGGAATTAGAT
AAATGGGCAAGTTTGTGGAATTGGTTTAACATAACAAATTGGCTGTGGTATATAAAATTATTCATAATGA
TAGTAGGAGGCTTGGTAGGTTTAAGAATAGTTTTTGCTGTACTTTCTATAGTGAATAGAGTTAGGCAGGG
ATATTCACCATTATCGTTTCAGACCCACCTCCCAACCCCGAGGGGACCCGACAGGCCCGAAGGAATAGAA
GAAGAAGGTGGAGAGAGAGACAGAGACAGATCCATTCGATTAGTGAACGGATCGGCACTGCGTGCGCCAA
TTCTGCAGACAAATGGCAGTATTCATCCACAATTTTAAAAGAAAAGGGGGGATTGGGGGGTACAGTGCAG
GGGAAAGAATAGTAGACATAATAGCAACAGACATACAAACTAAAGAATTACAAAAACAAATTACAAAAAT
TCAAAATTTTCGGGTTTATTACAGGGACAGCAGAGATCCAGTTTGGTTAGTACCGGGCCCGCTCTAGTCC
GGAATCAGTCCTGCTCCTCGGCCACGAAGTGCACGCAGTTGCCGGCCGGGTCGCGCAGGGCGAACTCCCG
CCCCCACGGCTGCTCGCCGATCTCGGTCATGGCCGGCCCGGAGGCGTCCCGGAAGTTCGTGGACACGACC
TCCGACCACTCGGCGTACAGCTCGTCCAGGCCGCGCACCCACACCCAGGCCAGGGTGTTGTCCGGCACCA
CCTGGTCCTGGACCGCGCTGATGAACAGGGTCACGTCGTCCCGGACCACACCGGCGAAGTCGTCCTCCAC
GAAGTCCCGGGAGAACCCGAGCCGGTCGGTCCAGAACTCGACCGCTCCGGCGACGTCGCGCGCGGTGAGC
ACCGGAACGGCACTGGTCAACTTGGCCATGGTGGCCCTCCTATAGTGAGTCGTATTATACTATGCCGATA
TACTATGCCGATGATTAATTGTCAACACGTGCTGCAGGTCCGAGGTTCTAGACGTATTACCGCCATGCAT
TAGTTATTAATAGTAATCAATTACGGGGTCATTAGTTCATAGCCCATATATGGAGTTCCGCGTTACATAA
CTTACGGTAAATGGCCCGCCTGGCTGACCGCCCAACGACCCCCGCCCATTGACGTCAATAATGACGTATG
TTCCCATAGTAACGCCAATAGGGACTTTCCATTGACGTCAATGGGTGGAGTATTTACGGTAAACTGCCCA
CTTGGCAGTACATCAAGTGTATCATATGCCAAGTACGCCCCCTATTGACGTCAATGACGGTAAATGGCCC
GCCTGGCATTATGCCCAGTACATGACCTTATGGGACTTTCCTACTTGGCAGTACATCTACGTATTAGTCA
TCGCTATTACCATGGTGATGCGGTTTTGGCAGTACATCAATGGGCGTGGATAGCGGTTTGACTCACGGGG
ATTTCCAAGTCTCCACCCCATTGACGTCAATGGGAGTTTGTTTTGGCACCAAAATCAACGGGACTTTCCA
AAATGTCGTAACAACTCCGCCCCATTGACGCAAATGGGCGGTAGGCGTGTACGGTGGGAGGTCTATATAA
GCAGAGCTCGTTTAGTGAACCGTCAGATCGCCTGGAGACGCCATCCACGCTGTTTTGACCTCCATAGAAG
ACACCGACTCTACTAGAGGATCTGCCACCAGCTAGCATGGTGAGCAAGGGCGAGGAGGTCATCAAAGAGT
TCATGCGCTTCAAGGTGCGCATGGAGGGCTCCATGAACGGCCACGAGTTCGAGATCGAGGGCGAGGGCGA
GGGCCGCCCCTACGAGGGCACCCAGACCGCCAAGCTGAAGGTGACCAAGGGCGGCCCCCTGCCCTTCGCC
TGGGACATCCTGTCCCCCCAGTTCATGTACGGCTCCAAGGCGTACGTGAAGCACCCCGCCGACATCCCCG
ATTACAAGAAGCTGTCCTTCCCCGAGGGCTTCAAGTGGGAGCGCGTGATGAACTTCGAGGACGGCGGTCT
GGTGACCGTGACCCAGGACTCCTCCCTGCAGGACGGCACGCTGATCTACAAGGTGAAGATGCGCGGCACC
AACTTCCCCCCCGACGGCCCCGTAATGCAGAAGAAGACCATGGGCTGGGAGGCCTCCACCGAGCGCCTGT
ACCCCCGCGACGGCGTGCTGAAGGGCGAGATCCACCAGGCCCTGAAGCTGAAGGACGGCGGCCACTACCT
GGTGGAGTTCAAGACCATCTACATGGCCAAGAAGCCCGTGCAACTGCCCGGCTACTACTACGTGGACACC
AAGCTGGACATCACCTCCCACAACGAGGACTACACCATCGTGGAACAGTACGAGCGCTCCGAGGGCCGCC
ACCACCTGTTCCTGTACGGCATGGACGAGCTGTACAAGTAGGTCGACAATCAACCTCTGGATTACAAAAT
TTGTGAAAGATTGACTGGTATTCTTAACTATGTTGCTCCTTTTACGCTATGTGGATACGCTGCTTTAATG
CCTTTGTATCATGCTATTGCTTCCCGTATGGCTTTCATTTTCTCCTCCTTGTATAAATCCTGGTTGCTGT
CTCTTTATGAGGAGTTGTGGCCCGTTGTCAGGCAACGTGGCGTGGTGTGCACTGTGTTTGCTGACGCAAC
CCCCACTGGTTGGGGCATTGCCACCACCTGTCAGCTCCTTTCCGGGACTTTCGCTTTCCCCCTCCCTATT
GCCACGGCGGAACTCATCGCCGCCTGCCTTGCCCGCTGCTGGACAGGGGCTCGGCTGTTGGGCACTGACA
ATTCCGTGGTGTTGTCGGGGAAGCTGACGTCCTTTCCATGGCTGCTCGCCTGTGTTGCCACCTGGATTCT
GCGCGGGACGTCCTTCTGCTACGTCCCTTCGGCCCTCAATCCAGCGGACCTTCCTTCCCGCGGCCTGCTG
CCGGCTCTGCGGCCTCTTCCGCGTCTTCGCCTTCGCCCTCAGACGAGTCGGATCTCCCTTTGGGCCGCCT
CCCCGCCTGGAATTCGAGCTCGGTACCTTCCCGGGTTCATTAGATCCTAAGGTAAACATGAGGATCACCC
ATGTCTGCAGGTCGACTCTAGAAAACATGAGGATCACCCATGTCTTGGCACTGGCGTCGTAAACATGAGG
ATCACCCATGTCTGCGGTACCTTTAAGACCAATGACTTACAAGGCAGCTGTAGATCTTAGCCACTTTTTA
AAAGAAAAGAGGGGACTGGAAGGGCTAATTCACTCCCAACGAAGACAAGATCTGCTTTTTGCTTGTACTG
GGTCTCTCTGGTTAGACCAGATCTGAGCCTGGGAGCTCTCTGGCTAACTAGGGAACCCACTGCTTAAGCC
TCAATAAAGCTTGCCTTGAGTGCTTCAAGTAGTGTGTGCCCGTCTGTTGTGTGACTCTGGTAACTAGAGA
TCCCTCAGACCCTTTTAGTCAGTGTGGAAAATCTCTAGCAGTAGTAGTTCATGTCATCTTATTATTCAGT
ATTTATAACTTGCAAAGAAATGAATATCAGAGAGTGAGAGGCCTTGACATTGTTTAAACCCGCTGATCAG
CCTCGACTGTGCCTTCTAGTTGCCAGCCATCTGTTGTTTGCCCCTCCCCCGTGCCTTCCTTGACCCTGGA
AGGTGCCACTCCCACTGTCCTTTCCTAATAAAATGAGGAAATTGCATCGCATTGTCTGAGTAGGTGTCAT
TCTATTCTGGGGGGTGGGGTGGGGCAGGACAGCAAGGGGGAGGATTGGGAAGACAATAGCAGGCATGCTG
GGGATGCGGTGGGCTCTATGGCTTCTGAGGCGGAAAGAACCAGCTGGGGCTCTAGGGGGTATCCCC
[117 nt withheld, positions 5527-5643]
TCACGTTC
[91 nt withheld, positions 5652-5742]
A
[49 nt withheld, positions 5744-5792]
CCTTTGACGTTGGAGTCCACGTTCTTT
[37 nt withheld, positions 5820-5856]
ACCCTATCTCGGTCTATTCTTTTGATTTATAAGGGATTTTGCCGATTTCGGCCTATTGGTTAAAAAATGA
GCTGATTTAACAAAAATTTAACGCGAATTAATTCTGTGGAATGTGTGTCAGTTAGGGTGTGGAAAGTCCC
CAGGCTCCCCAGCAGGCAGAAGTATGCAAAGCATGCATCTCAATTAGTCAGCAACCAGGTGTGGAAAGTC
CCCAGGCTCCCCAGCAGGCAGAAGTATGCAAAGCATGCATCTCAATTAGTCAGCAACCATAGTCCCGCCC
CTAACTCCGCCCATCCCGCCCCTAACTCCGCCCAGTTCCGCCCATTCTCCGCCCCATGGCTGACTAATTT
TTTTTATTTATGCAGAGGCCGAGGCCGCCTCTGCCTCTGAGCTATTCCAGAAGTAGTGAGGAGGCTTTTT
TGGAGGCCTAGGCTTTTGCAAAAAGCTCCCGGGAGCTTGTATATCCATTTTCGGATCTGATCAGCACGTG
ATGAAAAAGCCTGAACTCACCGCGACGTCTGTCGAGAAGTTTCTGATCGAAAAGTTCGACAGCGTCTCCG
ACCTGATGCAGCTCTCGGAGGGCGAAGAATCTCGTGCTTTCAGCTTCGATGTAGGAGGGCGTGGATATGT
CCTGCGGGTAAATAGCTGCGCCGATGGTTTCTACAAAGATCGTTATGTTTATCGGCACTTTGCATCGGCC
GCGCTCCCGATTCCGGAAGTGCTTGACATTGGGGAATTCAGCGAGAGCCTGACCTATTGCATCTCCCGCC
GTGCACAGGGTGTCACGTTGCAAGACCTGCCTGAAACCGAACTGCCCGCTGTTCTGCAGCCGGTCGCGGA
GGCCATGGATGCGATCGCTGCGGCCGATCTTAGCCAGACGAGCGGGTTCGGCCCATTCGGACCGCAAGGA
ATCGGTCAATACACTACATGGCGTGATTTCATATGCGCGATTGCTGATCCCCATGTGTATCACTGGCAAA
CTGTGATGGACGACACCGTCAGTGCGTCCGTCGCGCAGGCTCTCGATGAGCTGATGCTTTGGGCCGAGGA
CTGCCCCGAAGTCCGGCACCTCGTGCACGCGGATTTCGGCTCCAACAATGTCCTGACGGACAATGGCCGC
ATAACAGCGGTCATTGACTGGAGCGAGGCGATGTTCGGGGATTCCCAATACGAGGTCGCCAACATCTTCT
TCTGGAGGCCGTGGTTGGCTTGTATGGAGCAGCAGACGCGCTACTTCGAGCGGAGGCATCCGGAGCTTGC
AGGATCGCCGCGGCTCCGGGCGTATATGCTCCGCATTGGTCTTGACCAACTCTATCAGAGCTTGGTTGAC
GGCAATTTCGATGATGCAGCTTGGGCGCAGGGTCGATGCGACGCAATCGTCCGATCCGGAGCCGGGACTG
TCGGGCGTACACAAATCGCCCGCAGAAGCGCGGCCGTCTGGACCGATGGCTGTGTAGAAGTACTCGCCGA
TAGTGGAAACCGACGCCCCAGCACTCGTCCGAGGGCAAAGGAATAGCACGTGCTACGAGATTTCGATTCC
ACCGCCGCCTTCTATGAAAGGTTGGGCTTCGGAATCGTTTTCCGGGACGCCGGCTGGATGATCCTCCAGC
GCGGGGATCTCATGCTGGAGTTCTTCGCCCACCCCAACTTGTTTATTGCAGCTTATAATGGTTACAAATA
AAGCAATAGCATCACAAATTTCACAAATAAAGCATTTTTTTCACTGCATTCTAGTTGTGGTTTGTCCAAA
CTCATCAATGTATCTTATCATGTCTGTATACCGTCGACCTCTAGCTAGAGCTTGGCGTAATCATGGTCAT
AGCTGTTTCCTGTGTGAAATTGTTATCCGCTCACAATTCCACACAACATACGAGCCGGAAGCATAAAGTG
TAAAGCCTGGGGTGCCTAATGAGTGAGCTAACTCACATTAATTGCGTTGCGCTCACTGCCCGCTTTCCAG
TCGGGAAACCTGTCGTGCCAGCTGCATTAATGAATCGGCCAACGCGCGGGGAGAGGCGGTTTGCGTATTG
GGCGCTCTTCCGCTTCCTCGCTCACTGACTCGCTGCGCTCGGTCGTTCGGCTGCGGCGAGCGGTATCAGC
TCACTCAAAGGCGGTAATACGGTTATCCACAGAATCAGGGGATAACGCAGGAAAGAACATGTGAGCAAAA
GGCCAGCAAAAGGCCAGGAACCGTAAAAAGGCCGCGTTGCTGGCGTTTTTCCATAGGCTCCGCCCCCCTG
ACGAGCATCACAAAAATCGACGCTCAAGTCAGAGGTGGCGAAACCCGACAGGACTATAAAGATACCAGGC
GTTTCCCCCTGGAAGCTCCCTCGTGCGCTCTCCTGTTCCGACCCTGCCGCTTACCGGATACCTGTCCGCC
TTTCTCCCTTCGGGAAGCGTGGCGCTTTCTCATAGCTCACGCTGTAGGTATCTCAGTTCGGTGTAGGTCG
TTCGCTCCAAGCTGGGCTGTGTGCACGAACCCCCCGTTCAGCCCGACCGCTGCGCCTTATCCGGTAACTA
TCGTCTTGAGTCCAACCCGGTAAGACACGACTTATCGCCACTGGCAGCAGCCACTGGTAACAGGATTAGC
AGAGCGAGGTATGTAGGCGGTGCTACAGAGTTCTTGAAGTGGTGGCCTAACTACGGCTACACTAGAAGAA
CAGTATTTGGTATCTGCGCTCTGCTGAAGCCAGTTACCTTCGGAAAAAGAGTTGGTAGCTCTTGATCCGG
CAAACAAACCACCGCTGGTAGCGGTGGTTTTTTTGTTTGCAAGCAGCAGATTACGCGCAGAAAAAAAGGA
TCTCAAGAAGATCCTTTGATCTTTTCTACGGGGTCTGACGCTCAGTGGAACGAAAACTCACGTTAAGGGA
TTTTGGTCATGAGATTATCAAAAAGGATCTTCACCTAGATCCTTTTAAATTAAAAATGAAGTTTTAAATC
AATCTAAAGTATATATGAGTAAACTTGGTCTGACAGTTACCAATGCTTAATCAGTGAGGCACCTATCTCA
GCGATCTGTCTATTTCGTTCATCCATAGTTGCCTGACTCCCCGTCGTGTAGATAACTACGATACGGGAGG
GCTTACCATCTGGCCCCAGTGCTGCAATGATACCGCGAGACCCACGCTCACCGGCTCCAGATTTATCAGC
AATAAACCAGCCAGCCGGAAGGGCCGAGCGCAGAAGTGGTCCTGCAACTTTATCCGCCTCCATCCAGTCT
ATTAATTGTTGCCGGGAAGCTAGAGTAAGTAGTTCGCCAGTTAATAGTTTGCGCAACGTTGTTGCCATTG
CTACAGGCATCGTGGTGTCACGCTCGTCGTTTGGTATGGCTTCATTCAGCTCCGGTTCCCAACGATCAAG
GCGAGTTACATGATCCCCCATGTTGTGCAAAAAAGCGGTTAGCTCCTTCGGTCCTCCGATCGTTGTCAGA
AGTAAGTTGGCCGCAGTGTTATCACTCATGGTTATGGCAGCACTGCATAATTCTCTTACTGTCATGCCAT
CCGTAAGATGCTTTTCTGTGACTGGTGAGTACTCAACCAAGTCATTCTGAGAATAGTGTATGCGGCGACC
GAGTTGCTCTTGCCCGGCGTCAATACGGGATAATACCGCGCCACATAGCAGAACTTTAAAAGTGCTCATC
ATTGGAAAACGTTCTTCGGGGCGAAAACTCTCAAGGATCTTACCGCTGTTGAGATCCAGTTCGATGTAAC
CCACTCGTGCACCCAACTGATCTTCAGCATCTTTTACTTTCACCAGCGTTTCTGGGTGAGCAAAAACAGG
AAGGCAAAATGCCGCAAAAAAGGGAATAAGGGCGACACGGAAATGTTGAATACTCATACTCTTCCTTTTT
CAATATTATTGAAGCATTTATCAGGGTTATTGTCTCATGAGCGGATACATATTTGAATGTATTTAGAAAA
ATAAACAAATAGGGGTTCCGCGCACATTTCCCCGAAAAGTGCCACCTGACGTCGACGGATCGGGAGATCA
ACTTGTTTATTGCAGCTTATAATGGTTACAAATAAAGCAATAGCATCACAAATTTCACAAATAAAGCATT
TTTTTCACTGCATTCTAGTTGTGGTTTGTCCAAACTCATCAATGTATCTTATCATGTCTGGATCAACTGG
ATAACTCAAGCTAACCAAAATCATCCCAAACTTCCCACCCCATACCCTATTACCACTGCCAATTACCTGT
GGTTTCATTTACTCTAAACCTGTGATTCCTCTGAATTATTTTCATTTTAAAGAAATTGTATTTGTTAAAT
ATGTACTACAAACTTAGTAGT
Features (pLannotate 1.2.2; 34 found; start..end, strand, type, name):
    377..634     +  LTR            5' LTR (truncated): truncated 5' long terminal repeat (LTR) from HIV-1
    681..806     +  misc_feature   HIV-1 Ψ: packaging signal of human immunodeficiency virus type 1
    790..1128    +  CDS            HIV-1 gag (fragment): gag protein from human immunodeficiency virus 1; gag
   1303..1536    +  misc_feature   RRE: The Rev response element (RRE) of HIV-1 allows for Rev-dependent mRNA export from the nucleus to the cytoplasm.
   1913..2013    +  CDS            Rev (fragment): human immunodeficiency virus 1 (HIV-1) Rev protein; rev; enhances nuclear export of unspliced and incompletely spliced viral mRNAs
   2063..2180    +  misc_feature   cPPT/CTS: central polypurine tract and central termination sequence of HIV-1
   2245..2619    -  CDS            BleoR: antibiotic-binding protein; Sh ble from Streptoalloteichus hindustanus; confers resistance to bleomycin, phleomycin, and Zeocin™
   2639..2686    -  promoter       EM7 promoter: synthetic bacterial promoter&nbsp
   2791..3094    +  enhancer       CMV enhancer: human cytomegalovirus immediate early enhancer
   3095..3298    +  promoter       CMV promoter: human cytomegalovirus (CMV) immediate early promoter
   3397..4098    +  CDS            dTomato: dTomato is a basic (constitutively fluorescent) orange fluorescent protein published in 2004, derived from Discosoma sp.. It is reported to be a somewhat slowly-maturing dimer with low acid sensitivity.
   4108..4696    +  misc_feature   WPRE: woodchuck hepatitis virus posttranscriptional regulatory element
   4700..4717    +  misc_feature   MCS (fragment): pUC18/19 multiple cloning site
   4746..4764    +  misc_RNA       MS2 stem loop: stem loop that binds the bacteriophage MS2 coat protein
   4785..4803    +  misc_RNA       MS2 stem loop: stem loop that binds the bacteriophage MS2 coat protein
   4823..4841    +  misc_RNA       MS2 stem loop: stem loop that binds the bacteriophage MS2 coat protein
   4847..4915    +  CDS            nef (fragment): NEF_HV1Z2 - Experimental evidence at protein level: Swiss-Prot protein existence level 1. Extracellular Nef protein targets CD4(+) T-lymphocytes for apoptosis by interacting with CXCR4 surface receptors. From Human immunodeficiency virus type 1 group M subtype D (isolate Z2/CDC-Z34) (HIV-1).
   4917..5150    +  LTR            3' LTR (ΔU3): self-inactivating 3' long terminal repeat (LTR) from HIV-1
   5257..5481    +  polyA_signal   bGH poly(A) signal: bovine growth hormone polyadenylation signal
   5485..5506    +  promoter       SV40 promoter (fragment): SV40 enhancer and early promoter
   5527..5955    +  rep_origin     f1 ori (sequence partly withheld): f1 bacteriophage origin of replication; arrow indicates direction of (+) strand synthesis
   5969..6298    +  promoter       SV40 promoter: SV40 enhancer and early promoter
   6347..7372    +  CDS            HygR: aminoglycoside phosphotransferase from E. coli; aph(4)-Ia; confers resistance to hygromycin
   7382..7507    +  CDS            ble (fragment): BLE_KLEPN - Experimental evidence at protein level: Swiss-Prot protein existence level 1. Binding protein with a strong affinity to the bleomycin family of antibiotics. Binds to CL990; an antimitotic-antibiotic compound. From Klebsiella pneumoniae.
   7502..7623    +  polyA_signal   SV40 poly(A) signal: SV40 polyadenylation signal
   7696..7712    -  protein_bind   lac operator: The lac repressor binds to the lac operator to inhibit transcription in E. coli. This inhibition can be relieved by adding lactose or isopropyl-β-D-thiogalactopyranoside (IPTG). lac repressor encoded by lacI
   7720..7750    -  promoter       lac promoter: promoter for the E. coli lac operon
   7765..7786    -  protein_bind   CAP binding site: CAP binding activates transcription in the presence of cAMP. E. coli catabolite activator protein
   7799..7891    -  CDS            lacI (fragment): lac repressor; lacI; The lac repressor binds to the lac operator to inhibit transcription in E. coli. This inhibition can be relieved by adding lactose or isopropyl-β-D-thiogalactopyranoside (IPTG).
   8074..8662    -  rep_origin     ori: high-copy-number ColE1/pMB1/pBR322/pUC origin of replication
   8833..9693    -  CDS            AmpR: β-lactamase; bla; confers resistance to ampicillin, carbenicillin, and related antibiotics
   9694..9798    -  promoter       AmpR promoter: bla
   9846..9980    +  polyA_signal   SV40 poly(A) signal: SV40 polyadenylation signal
  10147..329     +  CDS            nef (fragment) (across the origin): NEF_HV1BR - Experimental evidence at protein level: Swiss-Prot protein existence level 1. Extracellular Nef protein targets CD4(+) T-lymphocytes for apoptosis by interacting with CXCR4 surface receptors (PubMed:14990729). From Human immunodeficiency virus type 1 group M subtype B (isolate BRU/LAI) (HIV-1).
