[The description below was written by a language model from this plasmid's Addgene catalogue record and pLannotate feature annotations shown in this document.]
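Description:
pMEH373 dTomato 3x high affinity MS2 loops is a 10.1 kb lentiviral and mammalian expression plasmid built on the pGIPZ backbone. It is propagated in E. coli from a high-copy ColE1/pUC-type origin. Bacterial selection uses ampicillin (AmpR with its bla promoter) together with Zeocin, the latter conferred by an EM7-driven BleoR cassette placed in reverse orientation just upstream of the CMV enhancer. An f1 origin is also present.

The HIV-1-derived transfer region comprises a truncated 5' LTR, the Ψ packaging signal with a gag fragment, the RRE for Rev-dependent nuclear export, the cPPT/CTS, and a self-inactivating ΔU3 3' LTR followed by a bGH polyadenylation signal.

Between the LTRs, the CMV enhancer and promoter drive dTomato, a constitutively fluorescent dimeric orange-red protein derived from Discosoma. The coding sequence is followed by a WPRE, which enhances transcript stability and expression. Three MS2 stem loops lie immediately downstream of the WPRE, in the 3' untranslated region. These hairpins are bound by the bacteriophage MS2 coat protein, so the dTomato mRNA serves as a tagged cargo RNA that can be recruited by MS2 coat protein fusions, while translation of the same transcript gives a fluorescent readout. The associated publication concerns actively loading cargo RNA into extracellular vesicles and studying the limiting steps in vesicle-mediated delivery.

An SV40 promoter-driven hygromycin resistance cassette with an SV40 poly(A) signal allows selection in mammalian cells. As the depositor notes and the feature map confirms, it sits outside the LTRs. It would therefore not be carried into transduced cells by packaged virus and is useful only after plasmid transfection.
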