Addgene plasmid #168221: pMEH373 dTomato 3x high affinity MS2 loops
Purpose: Mammalian expression of dTomato with 3 high affinity MS2 loops
Depositing lab: Joshua Leonard. Depositing organization: Northwestern University. Publication: A platform for actively loading cargo RNA to elucidate limiting steps in EV-mediated delivery. Hung ME, Leonard JN. J Extracell Vesicles. 2016 May 13;5:31027. doi: 10.3402/jev.v5.31027. eCollection 2016. PubMed 27189348.
Backbone
  Vector backbone: pGIPZ
  Backbone manufacturer: Open Biosciences
  Backbone size w/o insert (bp): 9442
  Total vector size (bp): 10147
  Modifications to backbone: Includes 3 high affinity MS2 loops downstream of WPRE
  Vector type: Mammalian Expression, Lentiviral
  Selectable markers: Hygromycin
Growth in bacteria
  Bacterial resistance: Ampicillin and Bleocin (Zeocin), 100 & 50 μg/mL
  Growth temperature: 37°C
  Growth strain: NEB Stable
  Copy number: High Copy
Gene/Insert
  Gene/Insert name: dTomato
  Species: Synthetic
  Insert size (bp): 705
  Promoter: CMV
  Cloning method: Restriction Enzyme; 5′ cloning site NheI (not destroyed); 3′ cloning site N/A (unknown if destroyed)
  Sequencing primers: 5′ CMVF CGCAAATGGGCGGTAGGCGTG; 3′ WPRE R ggagcaacatagttaagaatacc
Terms and licenses: Academic/Nonprofit Terms; Industry Terms: Not Available to Industry
Depositor comments: Hygromycin selection marker is not within the LTRs
How to cite: pMEH373 dTomato 3x high affinity MS2 loops was a gift from Joshua Leonard (Addgene plasmid # 168221 ; http://n2t.net/addgene:168221 ; RRID:Addgene_168221)
